>Addgene plasmid #73955 | pEGFP-C2-NLRP3 | addgene full sequence | sequence record 260776 | Addgene NGS Result
CGTTACATAACTTACGGTAAATGGCCCGCCTGGCTGACCGCCCAACGACCCCCGCCCATTGACGTCAATA
ATGACGTATGTTCCCATAGTAACGCCAATAGGGACTTTCCATTGACGTCAATGGGTGGAGTATTTACGGT
AAACTGCCCACTTGGCAGTACATCAAGTGTATCATATGCCAAGTACGCCCCCTATTGACGTCAATGACGG
TAAATGGCCCGCCTGGCATTATGCCCAGTACATGACCTTATGGGACTTTCCTACTTGGCAGTACATCTAC
GTATTAGTCATCGCTATTACCATGGTGATGCGGTTTTGGCAGTACATCAATGGGCGTGGATAGCGGTTTG
ACTCACGGGGATTTCCAAGTCTCCACCCCATTGACGTCAATGGGAGTTTGTTTTGGCACCAAAATCAACG
GGACTTTCCAAAATGTCGTAACAACTCCGCCCCATTGACGCAAATGGGCGGTAGGCGTGTACGGTGGGAG
GTCTATATAAGCAGAGCTGGTTTAGTGAACCGTCAGATCCGCTAGCGCTACCGGTCGCCACCATGGTGAG
CAAGGGCGAGGAGCTGTTCACCGGGGTGGTGCCCATCCTGGTCGAGCTGGACGGCGACGTAAACGGCCAC
AAGTTCAGCGTGTCCGGCGAGGGCGAGGGCGATGCCACCTACGGCAAGCTGACCCTGAAGTTCATCTGCA
CCACCGGCAAGCTGCCCGTGCCCTGGCCCACCCTCGTGACCACCCTGACCTACGGCGTGCAGTGCTTCAG
CCGCTACCCCGACCACATGAAGCAGCACGACTTCTTCAAGTCCGCCATGCCCGAAGGCTACGTCCAGGAG
CGCACCATCTTCTTCAAGGACGACGGCAACTACAAGACCCGCGCCGAGGTGAAGTTCGAGGGCGACACCC
TGGTGAACCGCATCGAGCTGAAGGGCATCGACTTCAAGGAGGACGGCAACATCCTGGGGCACAAGCTGGA
GTACAACTACAACAGCCACAACGTCTATATCATGGCCGACAAGCAGAAGAACGGCATCAAGGTGAACTTC
AAGATCCGCCACAACATCGAGGACGGCAGCGTGCAGCTCGCCGACCACTACCAGCAGAACACCCCCATCG
GCGACGGCCCCGTGCTGCTGCCCGACAACCACTACCTGAGCACCCAGTCCGCCCTGAGCAAAGACCCCAA
CGAGAAGCGCGATCACATGGTCCTGCTGGAGTTCGTGACCGCCGCCGGGATCACTCTCGGCATGGACGAG
CTGTACAAGTCCGGACTCAGATCCGAGATGAAGATGGCAAGCACCCGCTGCAAGCTGGCCAGGTACCTGG
AGGACCTGGAGGATGTGGACTTGAAGAAATTTAAGATGCACTTAGAGGACTATCCTCCCCAGAAGGGCTG
CATCCCCCTCCCGAGGGGTCAGACAGAGAAGGCAGACCATGTGGATCTAGCCACGCTAATGATCGACTTC
AATGGGGAGGAGAAGGCGTGGGCCATGGCCGTGTGGATCTTCGCTGCGATCAACAGGAGAGACCTTTATG
AGAAAGCAAAAAGAGATGAGCCGAAGTGGGGTTCAGATAATGCACGTGTTTCGAATCCCACTGTGATATG
CCAGGAAGACAGCATTGAAGAGGAGTGGATGGGTTTACTGGAGTACCTTTCGAGAATCTCTATTTGTAAA
ATGAAGAAAGATTACCGTAAGAAGTACAGAAAGTACGTGAGAAGCAGATTCCAGTGCATTGAAGACAGGA
ATGCCCGTCTGGGTGAGAGTGTGAGCCTCAACAAACGCTACACACGACTGCGTCTCATCAAGGAGCACCG
GAGCCAGCAGGAGAGGGAGCAGGAGCTTCTGGCCATCGGCAAGACCAAGACGTGTGAGAGCCCCGTGAGT
CCCATTAAGATGGAGTTGCTGTTTGACCCCGATGATGAGCATTCTGAGCCTGTGCACACCGTGGTGTTCC
AGGGGGCGGCAGGGATTGGGAAAACAATCCTGGCCAGGAAGATGATGTTGGACTGGGCATCGGGGACACT
CTACCAAGACAGGTTTGACTATCTGTTCTATATCCACTGTCGGGAGGTGAGCCTTGTGACACAGAGGAGC
CTGGGGGACCTGATCATGAGCTGCTGCCCCGACCCAAACCCACCCATCCACAAGATCGTGAGAAAACCCT
CCAGAATCCTCTTCCTCATGGACGGCTTCGATGAGCTGCAAGGTGCCTTTGACGAGCACATAGGACCGCT
CTGCACTGACTGGCAGAAGGCCGAGCGGGGAGACATTCTCCTGAGCAGCCTCATCAGAAAGAAGCTGCTT
CCCGAGGCCTCTCTGCTCATCACCACGAGACCTGTGGCCCTGGAGAAACTGCAGCACTTGCTGGACCATC
CTCGGCATGTGGAGATCCTGGGTTTCTCCGAGGCCAAAAGGAAAGAGTACTTCTTCAAGTACTTCTCTGA
TGAGGCCCAAGCCAGGGCAGCCTTCAGTCTGATTCAGGAGAACGAGGTCCTCTTCACCATGTGCTTCATC
CCCCTGGTCTGCTGGATCGTGTGCACTGGACTGAAACAGCAGATGGAGAGTGGCAAGAGCCTTGCCCAGA
CATCCAAGACCACCACCGCGGTGTACGTCTTCTTCCTTTCCAGTTTGCTGCAGCCCCGGGGAGGGAGCCA
GGAGCACGGCCTCTGCGCCCACCTCTGGGGGCTCTGCTCTTTGGCTGCAGATGGAATCTGGAACCAGAAA
ATCCTGTTTGAGGAGTCCGACCTCAGGAATCATGGACTGCAGAAGGCGGATGTGTCTGCTTTCCTGAGGA
TGAACCTGTTCCAAAAGGAAGTGGACTGCGAGAAGTTCTACAGCTTCATCCACATGACTTTCCAGGAGTT
CTTTGCCGCCATGTACTACCTGCTGGAAGAGGAAAAGGAAGGAAGGACGAACGTTCCAGGGAGTCGTTTG
AAGCTTCCCAGCCGAGACGTGACAGTCCTTCTGGAAAACTATGGCAAATTCGAAAAGGGGTATTTGATTT
TTGTTGTACGTTTCCTCTTTGGCCTGGTAAACCAGGAGAGGACCTCCTACTTGGAGAAGAAATTAAGTTG
CAAGATCTCTCAGCAAATCAGGCTGGAGCTGCTGAAATGGATTGAAGTGAAAGCCAAAGCTAAAAAGCTG
CAGATCCAGCCCAGCCAGCTGGAATTGTTCTACTGTTTGTACGAGATGCAGGAGGAGGACTTCGTGCAAA
GGGCCATGGACTATTTCCCCAAGATTGAGATCAATCTCTCCACCAGAATGGACCACATGGTTTCTTCCTT
TTGCATTGAGAACTGTCATCGGGTGGAGTCACTGTCCCTGGGGTTTCTCCATAACATGCCCAAGGAGGAA
GAGGAGGAGGAAAAGGAAGGCCGACACCTTGATATGGTGCAGTGTGTCCTCCCAAGCTCCTCTCATGCTG
CCTGTTCTCATGGATTGGTGAACAGCCACCTCACTTCCAGTTTTTGCCGGGGCCTCTTTTCAGTTCTGAG
CACCAGCCAGAGTCTAACTGAATTGGACCTCAGTGACAATTCTCTGGGGGACCCAGGGATGAGAGTGTTG
TGTGAAACGCTCCAGCATCCTGGCTGTAACATTCGGAGATTGTGGTTGGGGCGCTGTGGCCTCTCGCATG
AGTGCTGCTTCGACATCTCCTTGGTCCTCAGCAGCAACCAGAAGCTGGTGGAGCTGGACCTGAGTGACAA
CGCCCTCGGTGACTTCGGAATCAGACTTCTGTGTGTGGGACTGAAGCACCTGTTGTGCAATCTGAAGAAG
CTCTGGTTGGTCAGCTGCTGCCTCACATCAGCATGTTGTCAGGATCTTGCATCAGTATTGAGCACCAGCC
ATTCCCTGACCAGACTCTATGTGGGGGAGAATGCCTTGGGAGACTCAGGAGTCGCAATTTTATGTGAAAA
AGCCAAGAATCCACAGTGTAACCTGCAGAAACTGGGGTTGGTGAATTCTGGCCTTACGTCAGTCTGTTGT
TCAGCTTTGTCCTCGGTACTCAGCACTAATCAGAATCTCACGCACCTTTACCTGCGAGGCAACACTCTCG
GAGACAAGGGGATCAAACTACTCTGTGAGGGACTCTTGCACCCCGACTGCAAGCTTCAGGTGTTGGAATT
AGACAACTGCAACCTCACGTCACACTGCTGCTGGGATCTTTCCACACTTCTGACCTCCAGCCAGAGCCTG
CGAAAGCTGAGCCTGGGCAACAATGACCTGGGCGACCTGGGGGTCATGATGTTCTGTGAAGTGCTGAAAC
AGCAGAGCTGCCTCCTGCAGAACCTGGGGTTGTCTGAAATGTATTTCAATTATGAGACAAAAAGTGCGTT
AGAAACACTTCAAGAAGAAAAGCCTGAGCTGACCGTCGTCTTTGAGCCTTCTTGGTAGGAGTGGAAACGG
GGCTGCCAGACGCCAGTGTTCTCCGGTCCCTCCAGCTGGGGGCCCTCAGGTGGAGAGAGCTGCGACTCGA
CGGTACCGCGGGCCCGGGATCCACCGGATCTAGATAACTGATCATAATCAGCCATACCACATTTGTAGAG
GTTTTACTTGCTTTAAAAAACCTCCCACACCTCCCCCTGAACCTGAAACATAAAATGAATGCAATTGTTG
TTGTTAACTTGTTTATTGCAGCTTATAATGGTTACAAATAAAGCAATAGCATCACAAATTTCACAAATAA
AGCATTTTTTTCACTGCATTCTAGTTGTGGTTTGTCCAAACTCATCAATGTATCTTAACGCGTAAATTGT
AAGCGTTAATATTTTGTTAAAATTCGCGTTAAATTTTTGTTAAATCAGCTCATTTTTTAACCAATAGGCC
GAAATCGGCAAAATCCCTTATAAATCAAAAGAATAGACCGAGATAGGGT
[37 nt withheld, positions 4880-4916]
AAAGAACGTGGACTCCAACGTCAAAGG
[49 nt withheld, positions 4944-4992]
T
[91 nt withheld, positions 4994-5084]
G
[124 nt withheld, positions 5086-5209]
CAGGTGGCACTTTTCGGGGAAATGTGCGCGGAACCCCTATTTGTTTATTTTTCTAAATACATTCAAATAT
GTATCCGCTCATGAGACAATAACCCTGATAAATGCTTCAATAATATTGAAAAAGGAAGAGTCCTGAGGCG
GAAAGAACCAGCTGTGGAATGTGTGTCAGTTAGGGTGTGGAAAGTCCCCAGGCTCCCCAGCAGGCAGAAG
TATGCAAAGCATGCATCTCAATTAGTCAGCAACCAGGTGTGGAAAGTCCCCAGGCTCCCCAGCAGGCAGA
AGTATGCAAAGCATGCATCTCAATTAGTCAGCAACCATAGTCCCGCCCCTAACTCCGCCCATCCCGCCCC
TAACTCCGCCCAGTTCCGCCCATTCTCCGCCCCATGGCTGACTAATTTTTTTTATTTATGCAGAGGCCGA
GGCCGCCTCGGCCTCTGAGCTATTCCAGAAGTAGTGAGGAGGCTTTTTTGGAGGCCTAGGCTTTTGCAAA
GATCGATCAAGAGACAGGATGAGGATCGTTTCGCATGATTGAACAAGATGGATTGCACGCAGGTTCTCCG
GCCGCTTGGGTGGAGAGGCTATTCGGCTATGACTGGGCACAACAGACAATCGGCTGCTCTGATGCCGCCG
TGTTCCGGCTGTCAGCGCAGGGGCGCCCGGTTCTTTTTGTCAAGACCGACCTGTCCGGTGCCCTGAATGA
ACTGCAAGACGAGGCAGCGCGGCTATCGTGGCTGGCCACGACGGGCGTTCCTTGCGCAGCTGTGCTCGAC
GTTGTCACTGAAGCGGGAAGGGACTGGCTGCTATTGGGCGAAGTGCCGGGGCAGGATCTCCTGTCATCTC
ACCTTGCTCCTGCCGAGAAAGTATCCATCATGGCTGATGCAATGCGGCGGCTGCATACGCTTGATCCGGC
TACCTGCCCATTCGACCACCAAGCGAAACATCGCATCGAGCGAGCACGTACTCGGATGGAAGCCGGTCTT
GTCGATCAGGATGATCTGGACGAAGAGCATCAGGGGCTCGCGCCAGCCGAACTGTTCGCCAGGCTCAAGG
CGAGCATGCCCGACGGCGAGGATCTCGTCGTGACCCATGGCGATGCCTGCTTGCCGAATATCATGGTGGA
AAATGGCCGCTTTTCTGGATTCATCGACTGTGGCCGGCTGGGTGTGGCGGACCGCTATCAGGACATAGCG
TTGGCTACCCGTGATATTGCTGAAGAGCTTGGCGGCGAATGGGCTGACCGCTTCCTCGTGCTTTACGGTA
TCGCCGCTCCCGATTCGCAGCGCATCGCCTTCTATCGCCTTCTTGACGAGTTCTTCTGAGCGGGACTCTG
GGGTTCGAAATGACCGACCAAGCGACGCCCAACCTGCCATCACGAGATTTCGATTCCACCGCCGCCTTCT
ATGAAAGGTTGGGCTTCGGAATCGTTTTCCGGGACGCCGGCTGGATGATCCTCCAGCGCGGGGATCTCAT
GCTGGAGTTCTTCGCCCACCCTAGGGGGAGGCTAACTGAAACACGGAAGGAGACAATACCGGAAGGAACC
CGCGCTATGACGGCAATAAAAAGACAGAATAAAACGCACGGTGTTGGGTCGTTTGTTCATAAACGCGGGG
TTCGGTCCCAGGGCTGGCACTCTGTCGATACCCCACCGAGACCCCATTGGGGCCAATACGCCCGCGTTTC
TTCCTTTTCCCCACCCCACCCCCCAAGTTCGGGTGAAGGCCCAGGGCTCGCAGCCAACGTCGGGGCGGCA
GGCCCTGCCATAGCCTCAGGTTACTCATATATACTTTAGATTGATTTAAAACTTCATTTTTAATTTAAAA
GGATCTAGGTGAAGATCCTTTTTGATAATCTCATGACCAAAATCCCTTAACGTGAGTTTTCGTTCCACTG
AGCGTCAGACCCCGTAGAAAAGATCAAAGGATCTTCTTGAGATCCTTTTTTTCTGCGCGTAATCTGCTGC
TTGCAAACAAAAAAACCACCGCTACCAGCGGTGGTTTGTTTGCCGGATCAAGAGCTACCAACTCTTTTTC
CGAAGGTAACTGGCTTCAGCAGAGCGCAGATACCAAATACTGTTCTTCTAGTGTAGCCGTAGTTAGGCCA
CCACTTCAAGAACTCTGTAGCACCGCCTACATACCTCGCTCTGCTAATCCTGTTACCAGTGGCTGCTGCC
AGTGGCGATAAGTCGTGTCTTACCGGGTTGGACTCAAGACGATAGTTACCGGATAAGGCGCAGCGGTCGG
GCTGAACGGGGGGTTCGTGCACACAGCCCAGCTTGGAGCGAACGACCTACACCGAACTGAGATACCTACA
GCGTGAGCTATGAGAAAGCGCCACGCTTCCCGAAGGGAGAAAGGCGGACAGGTATCCGGTAAGCGGCAGG
GTCGGAACAGGAGAGCGCACGAGGGAGCTTCCAGGGGGAAACGCCTGGTATCTTTATAGTCCTGTCGGGT
TTCGCCACCTCTGACTTGAGCGTCGATTTTTGTGATGCTCGTCAGGGGGGCGGAGCCTATGGAAAAACGC
CAGCAACGCGGCCTTTTTACGGTTCCTGGCCTTTTGCTGGCCTTTTGCTCACATGTTCTTTCCTGCGTTA
TCCCCTGATTCTGTGGATAACCGTATTACCGCCATGCATTAGTTATTAATAGTAATCAATTACGGGGTCA
TTAGTTCATAGCCCATATATGGAGTTCCG
Features (pLannotate 1.2.2; 16 found; start..end, strand, type, name):
      1..304     +  enhancer       CMV enhancer: human cytomegalovirus immediate early enhancer
    305..508     +  promoter       CMV promoter: human cytomegalovirus (CMV) immediate early promoter
    553..1269    +  CDS            EGFP: EGFP is a basic (constitutively fluorescent) green fluorescent protein published in 1996, derived from Aequorea victoria. It is reported to be a rapidly-maturing weak dimer with moderate acid sensitivity.
   1288..4395    +  CDS            NLRP3: NLRP3_HUMAN - Also known as C1orf7, CIAS1, NALP3, PYPAF1. Experimental evidence at protein level: Swiss-Prot protein existence level 1. As the sensor component of the NLRP3 inflammasome, plays a crucial role in innate immunity and inflammation. In response to pathogens and other damage-associated signals, initiates the formation of the inflammasome polymeric complex, made of NLRP3, PYCARD and CASP1 (and possibly CASP4 and CASP5). Recruitment of proCASP1 to the inflammasome promotes its activation and CASP1-catalyzed IL1B and IL18 maturation and secretion in the extracellular milieu (PubMed:288
   4477..4502    +  misc_feature   MCS (fragment): multiple cloning site
   4519..4603    +  CDS            large T antigen (fragment): large T antigen from SV40 (simian virus 40)
   4626..4747    +  polyA_signal   SV40 poly(A) signal: SV40 polyadenylation signal
   4781..5209    -  rep_origin     f1 ori (sequence partly withheld): f1 bacteriophage origin of replication; arrow indicates direction of (+) strand synthesis
   5236..5340    +  promoter       AmpR promoter: bla
   5342..5699    +  promoter       SV40 promoter: SV40 enhancer and early promoter
   5734..6528    +  CDS            NeoR/KanR: aminoglycoside phosphotransferase from Tn5; aph(3')-II (or nptII); confers resistance to neomycin, kanamycin, and G418 (Geneticin®)
   6549..6701    +  CDS            ble (fragment): BLE_KLEPN - Experimental evidence at protein level: Swiss-Prot protein existence level 1. Binding protein with a strong affinity to the bleomycin family of antibiotics. Binds to CL990; an antimitotic-antibiotic compound. From Klebsiella pneumoniae.
   6760..6807    +  polyA_signal   HSV TK poly(A) signal: herpes simplex virus thymidine kinase polyadenylation signal (Cole and Stacy, 1985)
   6898..6914    -  polyA_signal   bGH poly(A) signal (fragment): bovine growth hormone polyadenylation signal
   7136..7724    +  rep_origin     ori: high-copy-number ColE1/pMB1/pBR322/pUC origin of replication
   7839..7898    +  enhancer       CMV enhancer (fragment): human cytomegalovirus immediate early enhancer
