[The description below was written by a language model from this plasmid's Addgene catalogue record and pLannotate feature annotations shown in this document.]
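Description:
pEGFP-C2-NLRP3 is a mammalian expression plasmid of about 7.9 kb built on the Clontech pEGFP-C2 backbone, designed to produce human NLRP3 fused at its N-terminus to EGFP. The human cytomegalovirus immediate-early enhancer and promoter drive a single open reading frame in which the EGFP coding sequence is followed, after a short linker, by the roughly 3.1 kb NLRP3 coding sequence. The transcript is terminated by the SV40 polyadenylation signal downstream of the remaining multiple cloning site. The insert was introduced by restriction cloning between the BglII and SalI sites, both of which were destroyed in the process. NLRP3 is the sensor component of the NLRP3 inflammasome, which assembles with PYCARD and caspase-1 in response to pathogen- and damage-associated signals and promotes maturation of IL-1β and IL-18.

In bacteria the plasmid replicates from a high-copy ColE1/pUC-type origin and is selected with kanamycin. An f1 origin is also present, which in principle permits single-stranded DNA production. A single Tn5 aminoglycoside phosphotransferase gene (NeoR/KanR) serves both hosts. It sits behind a bacterial promoter placed in tandem with the SV40 enhancer/early promoter and is followed by the HSV TK polyadenylation signal, so it confers kanamycin resistance in E. coli and G418 resistance in transfected mammalian cells, allowing stable line selection. Small annotated fragments such as the ble, large T antigen and bGH poly(A) pieces appear to be backbone remnants or weak annotation matches rather than functional elements. The construct is intended for expressing fluorescently tagged NLRP3 in mammalian cells. The EGFP tag would allow the protein to be visualized or detected, although the record does not specify particular assays.
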