Addgene plasmid #73955: pEGFP-C2-NLRP3
Purpose: Express EGFP-tagged human NLRP3 in mammalian cells
Depositing lab: Christian Stehlik. Depositing organization: Northwestern University. Publication: An NLRP7-containing inflammasome mediates recognition of microbial lipopeptides in human macrophages. Khare S, Dorfleutner A, Bryan NB, Yun C, Radian AD, de Almeida L, Rojanasakul Y, Stehlik C. Immunity. 2012 Mar 23;36(3):464-76. doi: 10.1016/j.immuni.2012.02.001. Epub 2012 Feb 21. PubMed 22361007.
Backbone
  Vector backbone: pEGFP-C2
  Backbone manufacturer: Clontech
  Backbone size w/o insert (bp): 4700
  Total vector size (bp): 7900
  Vector type: Mammalian Expression
  Selectable markers: Neomycin (select with G418)
Growth in bacteria
  Bacterial resistance: Kanamycin, 50 μg/mL
  Growth temperature: 37°C
  Growth strain: DH5alpha
  Copy number: High Copy
Gene/Insert
  Gene/Insert name: NLR family, pyrin domain containing 3 (NLRP3)
  Species: H. sapiens (human)
  Insert size (bp): 3200
  GenBank ID: NM_004895
  Entrez Gene: NLRP3 (a.k.a. AGTAVPRL, AII, AVP, C1orf7, CIAS1, CLR1.1, DFNA34, FCAS, FCAS1, FCU, KEFH, MWS, NALP3, PYPAF1)
  Promoter: CMV iE
  Tag / fusion protein: EGFP (N terminal on backbone)
  Cloning method: Restriction Enzyme; 5′ cloning site BglII (destroyed during cloning); 3′ cloning site Sal1 (destroyed during cloning)
  Sequencing primers: 5′ EGFP-C Sequencing Primer (GGTCCTTCTTGAGTTTGTAAC)
Terms and licenses: Academic/Nonprofit Terms; Industry Terms: Not Available to Industry
How to cite: pEGFP-C2-NLRP3 was a gift from Christian Stehlik (Addgene plasmid # 73955 ; http://n2t.net/addgene:73955 ; RRID:Addgene_73955)
