>Addgene plasmid #73955 | pEGFP-C2-NLRP3 | addgene partial sequence | sequence record 141911 | EGFP-C 5'-CATGGTCCTGCTGGAGTTCGTG-3'
CTCTCGGCATGGACGAGCTGTACAAGTCCGGACTCAGATCCGAGATGAAGATGGCAAGCACCCGCTGCAA
GCTGGCCAGGTACCTGGAGGACCTGGAGGATGTGGACTTGAAGAAATTTAAGATGCACTTAGAGGACTAT
CCTCCCCAGAAGGGCTGCATCCCCCTCCCGAGGGGTCAGACAGAGAAGGCAGACCATGTGGATCTAGCCA
CGCTAATGATCGACTTCAATGGGGAGGAGAAGGCGTGGGCCATGGCCGTGTGGATCTTCGCTGCGATCAA
CAGGAGAGACCTTTATGAGAAAGCAAAAAGAGATGAGCCGAAGTGGGGTTCAGATAATGCACGTGTTTCG
AATCCCACTGTGATATGCCAGGAAGACAGCATTGAAGAGGAGTGGATGGGTTTACTGGAGTACCTTTCGA
GAATCTCTATTTGTAAAATGAAGAAAGATTACCGTAAGAAGTACAGAAAGTACGTGAGAAGCAGATTCCA
GTGCATTGAAGACAGGAATGCCCGTCTGGGTGAGAGTGTGAGCCTCAACAAACGCTACACACGACTGCGT
CTCATCAAGGAGCACCGGAGCCAGCAGGAGAGGGAGCAGGAGCTTCTGGCCATCGGCAAGACCAAGACGT
GTGAGAGCCCCGTGAGTCCCATTAAGATGGAGTTGCTGTTTGACCCCGATGATGAGCATTCTGAGCCTGT
GCACACCGTGGTGTTCCAGGGGGCGGCAGGGATTGGGAAAACAATCCTGGCCAGGAAGATGATGTTGGAC
TGGGCATCGGGGACACTCTACCAAGACAGGTTTGACTATCTGTTCTATATCCACTGTCGGGAGGTGAGCC
TTGTGACACAGAGGAGCCTGGGGGACCTGATCATGAGCTGCTGCCCCGACCCAAACCCACCCATCCACAA
GATCGTGAGAAAACCCTCCAGAATCCTCTTCCTCATGGACGGCTTCGATGAGCTGCAAGGTGCCTTTGAC
GAGCACATAGGACCGCTCTGCACTGACTGGCA
