>Addgene plasmid #73955 | pEGFP-C2-NLRP3 | addgene partial sequence | sequence record 141912 | SV40pA-R 5'-GAAATTTGTGATGCTATTGC-3'
AATAAACAAGTTAACAACAACAATTGCATTCATTTTATGTTTCAGGTTCAGGGGGAGGTGTGGGAGGTTT
TTTAAAGCAAGTAAAACCTCTACAAATGTGGTATGGCTGATTATGATCAGTTATCTAGATCCGGTGGATC
CCGGGCCCGCGGTACCGTCGAGTCGCAGCTCTCTCCACCTGAGGGCCCCCAGCTGGAGGGACCGGAGAAC
ACTGGCGTCTGGCAGCCCCGTTTCCACTCCTACCAAGAAGGCTCAAAGACGACGGTCAGCTCAGGCTTTT
CTTCTTGAAGTGTTTCTAACGCACTTTTTGTCTCATAATTGAAATACATTTCAGACAACCCCAGGTTCTG
CAGGAGGCAGCTCTGCTGTTTCAGCACTTCACAGAACATCATGACCCCCAGGTCGCCCAGGTCATTGTTG
CCCAGGCTCAGCTTTCGCAGGCTCTGGCTGGAGGTCAGAAGTGTGGAAAGATCCCAGCAGCAGTGTGACG
TGAGGTTGCAGTTGTCTAATTCCAACACCTGAAGCTTGCAGTCGGGGTGCAAGAGTCCCTCACAGAGTAG
TTTGATCCCCTTGTCTCCGAGAGTGTTGCCTCGCAGGTAAAGGTGCGTGAGATTCTGATTAGTGCTGAGT
ACCGAGGACAAAGCTGAACAACAGACTGACGTAAGGCCAGAATTCACCAACCCCAGTTTCTGCAGGTTAC
ACTGTGGATTCTTGGCTTTTTCACATAAAATTGCGACTCCTGAGTCTCCCAAGGCATTCTCCCCCACATA
GAGTCTGGTCAGGGAATGGCTGGTGCTCAATACTGATGCAAGATCCTGACAACATGCTGATGTGAGGCAG
CAGCTGACCAACCAGAGCTTCTTCAGATTGCACAACAGGTGCTTCAGTCCCACAC
